Addgene plasmid #19669: pGC310
Depositing lab: Jane Hubbard. Depositing organization: NYU Grossman School of Medicine. Publication: A "FLP-Out" system for controlled gene expression in Caenorhabditis elegans. Voutev R, Hubbard EJ. Genetics. 2008 Sep;180(1):103-19. doi: 10.1534/genetics.108.090274. PubMed 18723890.
Backbone
  Vector backbone: pGC302
  Vector type: Worm Expression ; FLP/FRT
Growth in bacteria
  Bacterial resistance: Ampicillin, 100 μg/mL
  Growth temperature: 37°C
  Growth strain: DH5alpha
  Copy number: High Copy
Gene/Insert
  Gene/Insert name: <*iA-1xNLS-mCherry::let-858(3’)
  Species: C. elegans (nematode), S. cerevisiae (budding yeast); Discosoma sp.
  Tag / fusion protein: 1xNLS (N terminal on insert)
  Cloning method: Restriction Enzyme
  Sequencing primers: 5′ M13R
Terms and licenses: Academic/Nonprofit Terms; Industry Terms: Not Available to Industry
How to cite: pGC310 was a gift from Jane Hubbard (Addgene plasmid # 19669 ; http://n2t.net/addgene:19669 ; RRID:Addgene_19669)
