[The description below was written by a language model from this plasmid's Addgene catalogue record and pLannotate feature annotations shown in this document.]
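Description:
pGC310 is a small (about 4 kb) worm-expression plasmid built on the pGC302 backbone as a component of a "FLP-Out" system for controlled gene expression in Caenorhabditis elegans. It is propagated in E. coli as a high-copy plasmid using a ColE1/pUC-type origin and is selected with ampicillin through the bla (AmpR) gene and its promoter. The remaining bacterial annotations are typical carry-over from pUC/pBluescript-style cloning vectors: fragments of the multiple cloning sites, a lac promoter/operator with its CAP binding site, and short remnants of lacI, rop and bom.

The payload, as named in the record, is a single FRT site followed by an element designated "iA", a 1xNLS-mCherry coding sequence and the let-858 3' region. The feature table confirms one FRT site (the target of the yeast 2μ FLP recombinase) lying upstream of a complete mCherry ORF from Discosoma. The N-terminal nuclear localisation signal, the "iA" element and the let-858 3' end are not annotated individually, although unannotated stretches flank mCherry where they would be expected; the record does not define "iA". The NLS should concentrate red fluorescence in nuclei, and the let-858 3' region is commonly used in worm vectors to provide 3' UTR and polyadenylation signals.

No C. elegans promoter is listed or annotated, so the plasmid looks like a promoterless module rather than a standalone expression construct. It plausibly supplies the downstream half of a FLP-out cassette, in which FLP-mediated excision between FRT sites brings a reporter under the control of an upstream promoter, but the record does not spell out this use.
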