Features (pLannotate 1.2.2; 13 found; start..end, strand, type, name):
      1..30      -  misc_feature   MCS (fragment): pUC18/19 multiple cloning site
     46..62      -  misc_feature   MCS (fragment): pBluescript multiple cloning site
     78..125     -  protein_bind   FRT: FLP-mediated recombination occurs in the 8-bp core sequence TCTAGAAA (Turan and Bode, 2011). FLP recombinase from the Saccharomyces cerevisiae 2μ plasmid
    235..942     +  CDS            mCherry: mCherry is a basic (constitutively fluorescent) red fluorescent protein published in 2004, derived from Discosoma sp.. It is reported to be a very rapidly-maturing monomer with low acid sensitivity.
   1425..1460    +  CDS            rop (fragment): Rop protein, which maintains plasmids at low copy number; rop
   1562..1661    +  misc_feature   bom (fragment): basis of mobility region from pBR322
   1759..1863    +  promoter       AmpR promoter: bla
   1864..2724    +  CDS            AmpR: β-lactamase; bla; confers resistance to ampicillin, carbenicillin, and related antibiotics
   2895..3483    +  rep_origin     ori: high-copy-number ColE1/pMB1/pBR322/pUC origin of replication
   3666..3758    +  CDS            lacI (fragment): lac repressor; lacI; The lac repressor binds to the lac operator to inhibit transcription in E. coli. This inhibition can be relieved by adding lactose or isopropyl-β-D-thiogalactopyranoside (IPTG).
   3771..3792    +  protein_bind   CAP binding site: CAP binding activates transcription in the presence of cAMP. E. coli catabolite activator protein
   3807..3837    +  promoter       lac promoter: promoter for the E. coli lac operon
   3845..3861    +  protein_bind   lac operator: The lac repressor binds to the lac operator to inhibit transcription in E. coli. This inhibition can be relieved by adding lactose or isopropyl-β-D-thiogalactopyranoside (IPTG). lac repressor encoded by lacI
>Addgene plasmid #19669 | pGC310 | depositor full sequence | sequence record 9301 | Author sequence
AAGCTTGCATGCCTGCAGGTCGACTCTAGACCGCGGTTTTGGCGCGGATCCACTAGTTCTAGCTTCAAAA
GCGCTCTGAAGTTCCTATACTTTCTAGAGAATAGGAACTTCGGAATAGGAACTTCAAGATCCCCGGGGTA
TGTTTCGAATGATACTAACATAACATAGAACATTTTCAGGAGCTCAGAAAAAATGACTGCTCCAAAGAAG
AAGCGTAAGGTACCGGTAGAAAAAATGGTGAGCAAGGGCGAGGAGGATAACATGGCCATCATCAAGGAGT
TCATGCGCTTCAAGGTGCACATGGAGGGCTCCGTGAACGGCCACGAGTTCGAGATCGAGGGCGAGGGCGA
GGGCCGCCCCTACGAGGGCACCCAGACCGCCAAGCTGAAGGTGACCAAGGGTGGCCCCCTGCCCTTCGCC
TGGGACATCCTGTCCCCTCAGTTCATGTACGGCTCCAAGGCCTACGTGAAGCACCCCGCCGACATCCCCG
ACTACTTGAAGCTGTCCTTCCCCGAGGGCTTCAAGTGGGAGCGCGTGATGAACTTCGAGGACGGCGGCGT
GGTGACCGTGACCCAGGACTCCTCCCTGCAGGACGGCGAGTTCATCTACAAGGTGAAGCTGCGCGGCACC
AACTTCCCCTCCGACGGCCCCGTAATGCAGAAGAAGACCATGGGCTGGGAGGCCTCCTCCGAGCGGATGT
ACCCCGAGGACGGCGCCCTGAAGGGCGAGATCAAGCAGAGGCTGAAGCTGAAGGACGGCGGCCACTACGA
CGCTGAGGTCAAGACCACCTACAAGGCCAAGAAGCCCGTGCAGCTGCCCGGCGCCTACAACGTCAACATC
AAGTTGGACATCACCTCCCACAACGAGGACTACACCATCGTGGAACAGTACGAACGCGCCGAGGGCCGCC
ACTCCACCGGCGGCATGGACGAGCTGTACAAGTAAGAATTCGCTAGCCGGCCATACAAGTAATCCGGATG
ATCGACGCCAACGTCGTTGAATTTTCAAATTTTAAATACTGAATATTTGTTTTTTTTCCTATTATTTATT
TATTCTCTTTGTGTTTTTTTTCTTGCTTTCTAAAAAATTAATTCAATCCAAATCTAAACATGAGCGGTTT
TTTTTCTCTTTCCGTCTCCCAATTCGTATTCCGCTCCTCTCATCTGAACACAATGTGCAAGTTTATTTAT
CTTCTCGCTTTCATTTCATTAGGACGTGGGGGGAATTGGTGGAAGGGGGAAACACACAAAAGGATGATGG
AAATGAAATAAGGACACACAATATGCAACAACATTCAATTCAGAAATATGGAGGAAGGTTTAAAAGAAAA
CATAAAAATATATAGAGGAGGAAGGAAAACTAGTAAAAAATAAGCAAAGAAATTAGGCGAACGATGAGAA
TTGTCCTCGCTTGGGCCCTTTCGTCTCGCGCGTTTCGGTGATGACGGTGAAAACCTCTGACACATGCAGC
TCCCGGAGACGGTCACAGCTTGTCTGTAAGCGGATGCCGGGAGCAGACAAGCCCGTCAGGGCGCGTCAGC
GGGTGTTGGCGGGTGTCGGGGCTGGCTTAACTATGCGGCATCAGAGCAGATTGTACTGAGAGTGCACCAT
ATGCGGTGTGAAATACCGCACAGATGCGTAAGGAGAAAATACCGCATCAGGCGGCCTTAAGGGCCTCGTG
ATACGCCTATTTTTATAGGTTAATGTCATGATAATAATGGTTTCTTAGACGTCAGGTGGCACTTTTCGGG
GAAATGTGCGCGGAACCCCTATTTGTTTATTTTTCTAAATACATTCAAATATGTATCCGCTCATGAGACA
ATAACCCTGATAAATGCTTCAATAATATTGAAAAAGGAAGAGTATGAGTATTCAACATTTCCGTGTCGCC
CTTATTCCCTTTTTTGCGGCATTTTGCCTTCCTGTTTTTGCTCACCCAGAAACGCTGGTGAAAGTAAAAG
ATGCTGAAGATCAGTTGGGTGCACGAGTGGGTTACATCGAACTGGATCTCAACAGCGGTAAGATCCTTGA
GAGTTTTCGCCCCGAAGAACGTTTTCCAATGATGAGCACTTTTAAAGTTCTGCTATGTGGCGCGGTATTA
TCCCGTATTGACGCCGGGCAAGAGCAACTCGGTCGCCGCATACACTATTCTCAGAATGACTTGGTTGAGT
ACTCACCAGTCACAGAAAAGCATCTTACGGATGGCATGACAGTAAGAGAATTATGCAGTGCTGCCATAAC
CATGAGTGATAACACTGCGGCCAACTTACTTCTGACAACGATCGGAGGACCGAAGGAGCTAACCGCTTTT
TTGCACAACATGGGGGATCATGTAACTCGCCTTGATCGTTGGGAACCGGAGCTGAATGAAGCCATACCAA
ACGACGAGCGTGACACCACGATGCCTGTAGCAATGGCAACAACGTTGCGCAAACTATTAACTGGCGAACT
ACTTACTCTAGCTTCCCGGCAACAATTAATAGACTGGATGGAGGCGGATAAAGTTGCAGGACCACTTCTG
CGCTCGGCCCTTCCGGCTGGCTGGTTTATTGCTGATAAATCTGGAGCCGGTGAGCGTGGGTCTCGCGGTA
TCATTGCAGCACTGGGGCCAGATGGTAAGCCCTCCCGTATCGTAGTTATCTACACGACGGGGAGTCAGGC
AACTATGGATGAACGAAATAGACAGATCGCTGAGATAGGTGCCTCACTGATTAAGCATTGGTAACTGTCA
GACCAAGTTTACTCATATATACTTTAGATTGATTTAAAACTTCATTTTTAATTTAAAAGGATCTAGGTGA
AGATCCTTTTTGATAATCTCATGACCAAAATCCCTTAACGTGAGTTTTCGTTCCACTGAGCGTCAGACCC
CGTAGAAAAGATCAAAGGATCTTCTTGAGATCCTTTTTTTCTGCGCGTAATCTGCTGCTTGCAAACAAAA
AAACCACCGCTACCAGCGGTGGTTTGTTTGCCGGATCAAGAGCTACCAACTCTTTTTCCGAAGGTAACTG
GCTTCAGCAGAGCGCAGATACCAAATACTGTCCTTCTAGTGTAGCCGTAGTTAGGCCACCACTTCAAGAA
CTCTGTAGCACCGCCTACATACCTCGCTCTGCTAATCCTGTTACCAGTGGCTGCTGCCAGTGGCGATAAG
TCGTGTCTTACCGGGTTGGACTCAAGACGATAGTTACCGGATAAGGCGCAGCGGTCGGGCTGAACGGGGG
GTTCGTGCACACAGCCCAGCTTGGAGCGAACGACCTACACCGAACTGAGATACCTACAGCGTGAGCATTG
AGAAAGCGCCACGCTTCCCGAAGGGAGAAAGGCGGACAGGTATCCGGTAAGCGGCAGGGTCGGAACAGGA
GAGCGCACGAGGGAGCTTCCAGGGGGAAACGCCTGGTATCTTTATAGTCCTGTCGGGTTTCGCCACCTCT
GACTTGAGCGTCGATTTTTGTGATGCTCGTCAGGGGGGCGGAGCCTATGGAAAAACGCCAGCAACGCGGC
CTTTTTACGGTTCCTGGCCTTTTGCTGGCCTTTTGCTCACATGTTCTTTCCTGCGTTATCCCCTGATTCT
GTGGATAACCGTATTACCGCCTTTGAGTGAGCTGATACCGCTCGCCGCAGCCGAACGACCGAGCGCAGCG
AGTCAGTGAGCGAGGAAGCGGAAGAGCGCCCAATACGCAAACCGCCTCTCCCCGCGCGTTGGCCGATTCA
TTAATGCAGCTGGCACGACAGGTTTCCCGACTGGAAAGCGGGCAGTGAGCGCAACGCAATTAATGTGAGT
TAGCTCACTCATTAGGCACCCCAGGCTTTACACTTTATGCTTCCGGCTCGTATGTTGTGTGGAATTGTGA
GCGGATAACAATTTCACACAGGAAACAGCTATGACCATGATTACGCCAAGCTGTAAGTTTAAACATGATC
TTACTAACTAACTATTCTCATTTAAATTTTCAGAGCTTAAAAATGGCTGAAATCACTCACAACGATGGAT
ACGCTAACAACTTGGAAATGAAAT
