>Addgene plasmid #19669 | pGC310 | addgene partial sequence | sequence record 25494 | 19669 with M13R
AACTGATCTTACTAACTAACTATTCTCATTTAAATTTTCAGAGCTTAAAAATGGCTGAAATCACTCACAA
CGATGGATACGCTAACAACTTGGAAATGAAATAAGCTTGCATGCCTGCAGGTCGACTCTAGACCGCGGTT
TTGGCGCGGATCCACTAGTTCTAGCTTCAAAAGCGCTCTGAAGTTCCTATACTTTCTAGAGAATAGGAAC
TTCGGAATAGGAACTTCAAGATCCCCGGGGTATGTTTCGAATGATACTAACATAACATAGAACATTTTCA
GGAGCTCAGAAAAAATGACTGCTCCAAAGAAGAAGCGTAAGGTACCGGTAGAAAAAATGGTGAGCAAGGG
CGAGGAGGATAACATGGCCATCATCAAGGAGTTCATGCGCTTCAAGGTGCACATGGAGGGCTCCGTGAAC
GGCCACGAGTTCGAGATCGAGGGCGAGGGCGAGGGCCGCCCCTACGAGGGCACCCAGACCGCCAAGCTGA
AGGTGACCAAGGGTGGCCCCCTGCCCTTCGCCTGGGACATCCTGTCCCCTCAGTTCATGTACGGCTCCAA
GGCCTACGTGAAGCACCCCGCCGACATCCCCGACTAC
